>Addgene plasmid #148675 | pnYC-NpM-HsNot7-D40AE42A_AF | depositor full sequence | sequence record 291123 | Full Sequence
GGTATGGCAATGAAAGACGGTGAGCTGGTGATATGGGATAGTGTTCACCCTTGTTACACCGTTTTCCATG
AGCAAACTGAAACGTTTTCATCGCTCTGGAGTGAATACCACGACGATTTCCGGCAGTTTCTACACATATA
TTCGCAAGATGTGGCGTGTTACGGTGAAAACCTGGCCTATTTCCCTAAAGGGTTTATTGAGAATATGTTT
TTCGTCTCAGCCAATCCCTGGGTGAGTTTCACCAGTTTTGATTTAAACGTGGCCAATATGGACAACTTCT
TCGCCCCCGTTTTCACCATGGGCAAATATTATACGCAAGGCGACAAGGTGCTGATGCCGCTGGCGATTCA
GGTTCATCATGCCGTCTGTGATGGCTTCCATGTCGGCAGAATGCTTAATGAATTACAACAGTACTGCGAT
GAGTGGCAGGGCGGGGCGTAATTTTTTTAAGGCAGTTATTGGTGCCCTTAAACGCCTGGTGCTACGCCTG
AATAAGTGATAATAAGCGGATGAATGGCAGAAATTCGAAAGCAAATTCGACCCGGTCGTCGGTTCAGGGC
AGGGTCGTTAAATAGCCGCTTATGTCTATTGCTGGTTTACCGGTTTATTGACTACCGGAAGCAGTGTGAC
CGTGTGCTTCTCAAATGCCTGAGGCCAGTTTGCTCAGGCTCTCCCCGTGGAGGTAATAATTGACGATATG
ATCATTTATTCTGCCTCCCAGAGCCTGATAAAAACGGTTAGCGCTTCGTTAATACAGATGTAGGTGTTCC
ACAGGGTAGCCAGCAGCATCCTGCGATGCAGATCCGGAACATAATGGTGCAGGGCGCTTGTTTCGGCGTG
GGTATGGTGGCAGGCCCCGTGGCCGGGGGACTGTTGGGCGCTGCCGGCACCTGTCCTACGAGTTGCATGA
TAAAGAAGACAGTCATAAGTGCGGCGACGATAGTCATGCCCCGCGCCCACCGGAAGGAGCTACCGGACAG
CGGTGCGGACTGTTGTAACTCAGAATAAGAAATGAGGCCGCTCATGGCGTTGACTCTCAGTCATAGTATC
GTGGTATCACCGGTTGGTTCCACTCTCTGTTGCGGGCAACTTCAGCAGCACGTAGGGGACTTCCGCGTTT
CCAGACTTTACGAAACACGGAAACCGAAGACCATTCATGTTGTTGCTCAGGTCGCAGACGTTTTGCAGCA
GCAGTCGCTTCACGTTCGCTCGCGTATCGGTGATTCATTCTGCTAACCAGTAAGGCAACCCCGCCAGCCT
AGCCGGGTCCTCAACGACAGGAGCACGATCATGCGCACCCGTGGCCAGGACCCAACGCTGCCCGAGATGC
GCCGCGTGCGGCTGCTGGAGATGGCGGACGCGATGGATATGTTCTGCCAAGGGTTGGTTTGCGCATTCAC
AGTTCTCCGCAAGAATTGATTGGCTCCAATTCTTGGAGTGGTGAATCCGTTAGCGAGGTGCCGCCGGCTT
CCATTCAGGTCGAGGTGGCCCGGCTCCATGCACCGCGACGCAACGCGGGGAGGCAGACAAGGTATAGGGC
GGCGCCTACAATCCATGCCAACCCGTTCCATGTGCTCGCCGAGGCGGCATAAATCGCCGTGACGATCAGC
GGTCCAGTGATCGAAGTTAGGCTGGTAAGAGCCGCGAGCGATCCTTGAAGCTGTCCCTGATGGTCGTCAT
CTACCTGCCTGGACAGCATGGCCTGCAACGCGGGCATCCCGATGCCGCCGGAAGCGAGAAGAATCATAAT
GGGGAAGGCCATCCAGCCTCGCGTCGCGAACGCCAGCAAGACGTAGCCCAGCGCGTCGGCCGCCATGCCG
GCGATAATGGCCTGCTTCTCGCCGAAACGTTTGGTGGCGGGACCAGTGACGAAGGCTTGAGCGAGGGCGT
GCAAGATTCCGAATACCGCAAGCGACAGGCCGATCATCGTCGCGCTCCAGCGAAAGCGGTCCTCGCCGAA
AATGACCCAGAGCGCTGCCGGCACCTGTCCTACGAGTTGCATGATAAAGAAGACAGTCATAAGTGCGGCG
ACGATAGTCATGCCCCGCGCCCACCGGAAGGAGCTGACTGGGTTGAAGGCTCTCAAGGGCATCGGTCGAC
GCTCTCCCTTATGCGACTCCTGCATTAGGAAGCAGCCCAGTAGTAGGTTGAGGCCGTTGAGCACCGCCGC
CGCAAGGAATGGTGCATGCAAGGAGATGGCGCCCAACAGTCCCCCGGCCACGGGGCCTGCCACCATACCC
ACGCCGAAACAAGCGCTCATGAGCCCGAAGTGGCGAGCCCGATCTTCCCCATCGGTGATGTCGGCGATAT
AGGCGCCAGCAACCGCACCTGTGGCGCCGGTGATGCCGGCCACGATGCGTCCGGCGTAGAGGATCAGACT
AAGATCTCGATCCCGCGAAATTAATACGACTCACTATAGGGGAATTGTGAGCGGATAACAATTCCCCACT
AGTAATAATTTTGTTTAACTTTAAGAAGGAGATATACCATGGAAACTGAAGAAGGTAAACTGGTAATCTG
GATTAACGGCGATAAAGGCTATAACGGTCTCGCTGAAGTCGGTAAGAAATTCGAGAAAGATACCGGAATT
AAAGTCACCGTTGAGCATCCGGATAAACTGGAAGAGAAATTCCCACAGGTTGCGGCAACTGGCGATGGCC
CTGACATTATCTTCTGGGCACACGACCGCTTTGGTGGCTACGCTCAATCTGGCCTGTTGGCTGAAATCAC
CCCGGACAAAGCGTTCCAGGACAAGCTGTATCCGTTTACCTGGGATGCCGTACGTTACAACGGCAAGCTG
ATTGCTTACCCGATCGCTGTTGAAGCGTTATCGCTGATTTATAACAAAGACCTGCTGCCGAACCCGCCAA
AAACCTGGGAAGAGATCCCGGCGCTGGATAAAGAACTGAAAGCGAAAGGTAAGAGCGCCCTGATGTTCAA
CCTGCAAGAACCGTACTTCACCTGGCCGCTGATTGCTGCTGACGGGGGTTATGCGTTCAAGTATGAAAAC
GGCAAGTACGACATTAAAGACGTGGGCGTGGATAACGCTGGCGCGAAAGCGGGTCTGACCTTCCTGGTTG
ACCTGATTAAAAACAAACACATGAATGCAGACACCGATTACTCCATCGCAGAAGCTGCCTTTAATAAAGG
CGAAACAGCGATGACCATCAACGGCCCGTGGGCATGGTCCAACATCGACACCAGCAAAGTGAATTATGGT
GTAACGGTACTGCCGACCTTCAAGGGTCAACCATCCAAACCGTTCGTTGGCGTGCTGAGCGCAGGTATTA
ACGCCGCCAGTCCGAACAAAGAGCTGGCAAAAGAGTTCCTCGAAAACTATCTGCTGACTGATGAAGGTCT
GGAAGCGGTTAATAAAGACAAACCGCTGGGTGCCGTAGCGCTGAAGTCTTACGAGGAAGAGTTGGCGAAA
GATCCACGTATTGCCGCCACGATGGAAAACGCCCAGAAAGGTGAAATCATGCCGAACATCCCGCAGATGT
CCGCTTTCTGGTATGCCGTGCGTACTGCGGTGATCAACGCCGCCAGCGGTCGTCAGACTGTCGATGAAGC
CCTTAAAGACGCGCAGACTGGTACCGGCAGCGGCCTGGAAGTTCTGTTCCAGGGGCCCCATATGCTCGAG
CCAGCGGCAACTGTAGATCATAGCCAAAGAATTTGTGAAGTTTGGGCTTGCAACTTGGATGAAGAGATGA
AGAAAATTCGTCAAGTTATCCGAAAATATAATTACGTTGCTATGGCCACCGCGTTTCCAGGTGTGGTTGC
AAGACCCATTGGAGAATTCAGGAGCAATGCTGACTATCAATACCAACTATTGCGGTGTAATGTAGACTTG
TTAAAGATAATTCAGCTAGGACTGACATTTATGAATGAGCAAGGAGAATACCCTCCAGGAACTTCAACTT
GGCAGTTTAATTTTAAATTTAATTTGACGGAGGACATGTATGCCCAGGACTCTATAGAGCTACTAACAAC
ATCTGGTATCCAGTTTAAAAAACATGAGGAGGAAGGAATTGAAACCCAGTACTTTGCAGAACTTCTTATG
ACTTCTGGAGTGGTCCTCTGTGAAGGGGTCAAATGGTTGTCATTTCATAGCGGTTACGACTTTGGCTACT
TAATCAAAATCCTAACCAACTCTAACTTGCCTGAAGAAGAACTTGACTTCTTTGAGATCCTTCGATTGTT
TTTTCCTGTCATTTATGATGTGAAGTACCTCATGAAGAGCTGCAAAAATCTCAAAGGTGGATTACAGGAG
GTGGCAGAACAGTTAGAGCTGGAACGGATAGGACCACAACATCAGGCAGGATCTGATTCATTGCTCACAG
GAATGGCCTTTTTCAAAATGAGAGAAATGTTCTTTGAAGATCATATTGATGATGCCAAATATTGTGGTCA
TTTGTATGGCCTTGGTTCTGGTTCATCCTATGTACAGAATGGCACAGGGAATGCATATGAAGAGGAAGCC
AACAAGCAGTCATGAGGATCCTAATAGTCTAGAGCTAGCCCTAGGAGATCCGGCTGCTAACAAAGCCCGA
AAGGAAGCTGAGTTGGCTGCTGCCACCGCTGAGCAATAACTAGCATAACCCCTTGGGGCCTCTAAACGGG
TCTTGAGGGGTTTTTTGCTGAAAGGAGGAACTATATCCGGATATCCCGCAAGAGGCCCGGCAGTACCGGC
ATAACCAAGCCTATGCCTACAGCATCCAGGGTGACGGTGCCGAGGATGACGATGAGCGCATTGTTAGATT
TCATACACGGTGCCTGACTGCGTTAGCAATTTAACTGTGATAAACTACCGCATTAAAGCTTATCGATGAT
AAGCTGTCAAACATGAGAATTACAACTTATATCGTATGGGGCTGACTTCAGGTGCTACATTTGAAGAGAT
AAATTGCACTGAAATCAAGAAATATTTTATCTGATTAATAAGATGATCTTCTTGAGATCGTTTTGGTCTG
CGCGTAATCTCTTGCTCTGAAAACGAAAAAACCGCCTTGCAGGGCGGTTTTTCGAAGGTTCTCTGAGCTA
CCAACTCTTTGAACCGAGGTAACTGGCTTGGAGGAGCGCAGTCACCAAAACTTGTCCTTTCAGTTTAGCC
TTAACCGGCGCATGACTTCAAGACTAACTCCTCTAAATCAATTACCAGTGGCTGCTGCCAGTGGTGCTTT
TGCATGTCTTTCCGGGTTGGACTCAAGACGATAGTTACCGGATAAGGCGCAGCGGTCGGACTGAACGGGG
GGTTCGTGCATACAGTCCAGCTTGGAGCGAACTGCCTACCCGGAACTGAGTGTCAGGCGTGGAATGAGAC
AAACGCGGCCATAACAGCGGAATGACACCGGTAAACCGAAAGGCAGGAACAGGAGAGCGCACGAGGGAGC
CGCCAGGGGGAAACGCCTGGTATCTTTATAGTCCTGTCGGGTTTCGCCACCACTGATTTGAGCGTCAGAT
TTCGTGATGCTTGTCAGGGGGGCGGAGCCTATGGAAAAACGGCTTTGCCGCGGCCCTCTCACTTCCCTGT
TAAGTATCTTCCTGGCATCTTCCAGGAAATCTCCGCCCCGTTCGTAAGCCATTTCCGCTCGCCGCAGTCG
AACGACCGAGCGTAGCGAGTCAGTGAGCGAGGAAGCGGAATATATCCTGTATCACATATTCTGCTGACGC
ACCGGTGCAGCCTTTTTTCTCCTGCCACATGAAGCACTTCACTGACACCCTCATCAGTGCCAACATAGTA
AGCCAGTATACACTCCCCTAGCGCTGATGTCCGGCGGTGCTTTTGCCGTTACGCACCACCCCGTCAGTAG
CTGAACAGGAGGGACAGCTGATAGAAACAGAAGCCACTGGAGCACCTCAAAAACACCATCATACACTAAA
TCAGTAAGTTGGCAGCATCACCCGACGCACTTTGCGCCGAATAAATACCTGTGACGGAAGATCACTTCGC
AGAATAAATAAATCCTGGTGTCCCTGTTGATACCGGGAAGCCCTGGGCCAACTTTTGGCGAAAATGAGAC
GTTGATCGGCACGTAAGAGGTTCCAACTTTCACCATAATGAAATAAGATCACTACCGGGCGTATTTTTTG
AGTTATCGAGATTTTCAGGAGCTAAGGAAGCTAAAATGGAGAAAAAAATCACTGGATATACCACCGTTGA
TATATCCCAATGGCATCGTAAAGAACATTTTGAGGCATTTCAGTCAGTTGCTCAATGTACCTATAACCAG
ACCGTTCAGCTGGATATTACGGCCTTTTTAAAGACCGTAAAGAAAAATAAGCACAAGTTTTATCCGGCCT
TTATTCACATTCTTGCCCGCCTGATGAATGCTCATCCGGAATTC
Features (pLannotate 1.2.2; 18 found; start..end, strand, type, name):
    739..834     -  CDS            resD (fragment): REDF_ECOLI - Also known as D. Protein inferred from homology: Swiss-Prot protein existence level 3. Acts as a repressor of transcription and as a site-specific resolvase that cleaves at the RfsF site. From Escherichia coli (strain K12).
    824..881     +  CDS            TcR (fragment): tetracycline efflux protein; tet; confers resistance to tetracycline
    878..971     -  CDS            TcR (fragment): tetracycline efflux protein; tet; confers resistance to tetracycline
   1475..2375    -  CDS            TcR (fragment): tetracycline efflux protein; tet; confers resistance to tetracycline
   2402..2420    +  promoter       T7 promoter: promoter for bacteriophage T7 RNA polymerase
   2421..2445    +  protein_bind   lac operator: The lac repressor binds to the lac operator to inhibit transcription in E. coli. This inhibition can be relieved by adding lactose or isopropyl-β-D-thiogalactopyranoside (IPTG). lac repressor encoded by lacI
   2460..2482    +  RBS            RBS: efficient ribosome binding site from bacteriophage T7 gene 10 (Olins and Rangwala, 1989)
   2493..3589    +  CDS            MBP (fragment): maltose binding protein from E. coli; malE (mutated); This version of the gene does not encode a signal sequence, so MBP will remain in the cytosol.
   3641..4492    +  CDS            CNOT7: CNOT7_HUMAN - Also known as CAF1. Experimental evidence at protein level: Swiss-Prot protein existence level 1. Has 3'-5' poly(A) exoribonuclease activity for synthetic poly(A) RNA substrate. Its function seems to be partially redundant with that of CNOT8. Catalytic component of the CCR4-NOT complex which is one of the major cellular mRNA deadenylases and is linked to various cellular processes including bulk mRNA degradation, miRNA-mediated repression, translational repression during translational initiation and general transcription regulation. During miRNA-mediated repression the complex se
   4533..4582    +  CDS            SET1 (fragment): solubility-enhancement tag derived from T7 phage gene 10B
   4590..4637    +  terminator     T7 terminator: transcription terminator for bacteriophage T7 RNA polymerase
   4660..4764    -  CDS            TcR (fragment): tetracycline efflux protein; tet; confers resistance to tetracycline
   4812..4840    -  promoter       tet promoter: E. coli promoter for tetracycline efflux protein gene
   4952..5497    +  rep_origin     p15A ori: Plasmids containing the medium-copy-number p15A origin of replication can be propagated in E. coli cells that contain a second plasmid with the ColE1 origin.
   5585..5640    +  rep_origin     RSF ori (fragment): Plasmids containing the RSF 1030 origin of replication can be propagated in E. coli cells that contain additional plasmids with compatible origins.
   5759..5902    -  mobile_element IS1 (fragment): prokaryotic transposable element IS1
   6023..6125    +  promoter       cat promoter: promoter of the E. coli cat gene encoding chloramphenicol acetyltransferase
   6126..441     +  CDS            CmR (across the origin): chloramphenicol acetyltransferase; cat; confers resistance to chloramphenicol
