[The description below was written by a language model from this plasmid's Addgene catalogue record and pLannotate feature annotations shown in this document.]
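Description:
pnYC-NpM-HsNot7-D40AE42A_AF is a 6.3 kb bacterial expression plasmid for producing a mutant form of human CNOT7 (also called CAF1 or Not7) in E. coli. The catalogue lists the backbone as unknown, but the annotated features point to a pACYC-like design. It has a p15A origin of replication, a chloramphenicol acetyltransferase gene with its own cat promoter for selection, and scattered remnants of a disrupted tetracycline resistance gene and tet promoter flanking the expression cassette. Short hits to IS1, resD and the RSF origin appear to be leftover backbone fragments rather than functional parts. The p15A origin gives a low-to-medium copy number and is compatible with ColE1-type plasmids. This suits co-expression with partner proteins carried on a second vector, although the record does not state that use explicitly.

The expression cassette uses a T7 promoter followed by a lac operator, so transcription depends on T7 RNA polymerase and can be induced with IPTG. A phage T7 gene 10 ribosome binding site drives translation, and a T7 terminator closes the unit. The open reading frame starts with a cytosolic, signal-sequence-free maltose-binding protein, which serves as an N-terminal solubility and affinity tag, followed after a short linker by the CNOT7 coding sequence taken from the human reference transcript. The nature of the linker is not annotated. A short match to a T7 gene 10B-derived sequence lies just before the terminator.

CNOT7 is a catalytic 3'–5' poly(A) exoribonuclease subunit of the CCR4-NOT deadenylase complex. The D40A and E42A substitutions are named in the record but their effect is not described there; replacing these acidic residues would be expected to impair catalysis. The plasmid comes from structural and functional work on the human CCR4-CAF1 deadenylase complex, where recombinant protein of this kind would be used for purification and biochemical or crystallographic study.
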