Addgene plasmid #148675: pnYC-NpM-HsNot7-D40AE42A_AF
Purpose: Bacterial Expression of HsNot7-D40AE42A
Depositing lab: Elisa Izaurralde. Depositing organization: Max Planck Institute for Developmental Biology. Publication: Crystal structure and functional properties of the human CCR4-CAF1 deadenylase complex. Chen Y, Khazina E, Izaurralde E, Weichenrieder O. Nucleic Acids Res. 2021 Jun 21;49(11):6489-6510. doi: 10.1093/nar/gkab414. PubMed 34038562.
Backbone
  Vector backbone: Unknown
  Vector type: Bacterial Expression
Growth in bacteria
  Bacterial resistance: Chloramphenicol, 25 μg/mL
  Growth temperature: 37°C
  Growth strain: DH5alpha
  Copy number: Low Copy
Gene/Insert
  Gene/Insert name: HsNot7-D40AE42A (alt name: Caf1)
  Species: H. sapiens (human)
  Entrez Gene: CNOT7 (a.k.a. CAF-1, CAF1, Caf1a, hCAF-1)
  Cloning method: Unknown
Terms and licenses: Academic/Nonprofit Terms; Industry Terms: Not Available to Industry
Depositor comments: ORF extracted from NM_013354.5 Plasmids from this collection were made available to the research community and donated after the lab closed. Please note that the sequence provided by the depositing laboratory may be theoretical/predicted or based on Sanger sequencing results. There may be discrepancies between sequencing results obtained by Addgene and the depositor sequence. If an Addgene verified sequence is not available, please contact before placing your order to request that our lab fully sequence the plasmid.
How to cite: pnYC-NpM-HsNot7-D40AE42A_AF was a gift from Elisa Izaurralde (Addgene plasmid # 148675 ; http://n2t.net/addgene:148675 ; RRID:Addgene_148675)
